>Addgene plasmid #90984 | pADH118-2 | addgene full sequence | sequence record 180512 | Addgene NGS Result
CGCGCACATTTCCCCGAAAAGTGCCACCTGACGTCTAAGAAACCATTATTATCATGACATTAACCTATAA
AAATAGGCGTATCACGAGGCCCTTTGACGGCACGGCCACGCGTTTAAACCGCCAGGTGATGCTGAAGCTA
TTGAAGCTTTGGATGGTTCTTTCACTACCGATACTGTTTTTAGAGTTACTGCTACTGGTGATGGTTTCAC
TTTGAGAGAAGTTCCAGTTGATCCACCATTGACTAAGGTTTTCCCAGATGATGAATCCGATGATGAATCC
GATGCTGGTGAAGATGGTGATCCAGATTCTAGAACTTTCGTTGCTTATGGTGATGATGGTGATTTGGCTG
GTTTCGTTGTTGTTTCTTATTCTGGTTGGAACAGAAGATTGACTGTTGAAGATATTGAAGTTGCTCCAGA
ACATAGAGGTCATGGTGTTGGTAGAGCTTTGATGGGTTTGGCTACTGAATTCGCCAGAGAAAGAGGTGCT
GGTCATTTGTGGTTGGAAGTTACCAATGTTAATGCTCCAGCTATTCATGCTTATAGAAGAATGGGTTTCA
CTTTGTGTGGTTTGGATACTGCTTTATACGATGGTACTGCTTCCGATGGTGAACAAGCTTTGTATATGTC
TATGCCATGTCCATAATAACTCGAGTCAGTACTGACAATAAAAAGATTCTTGTTTTCAAGAACTTGTCAT
TTGTATAGTTTTTTTATATTGTAGTTGTTCTATTTTAATCAAATGTTAGCGTGATTTATATTTTTTTTCG
CCTCGACATCATCTGCCCAGATGCGAAGTTAAGTGCGCAGAAAGTAATATCATGCGTCAATCGTATGTGA
ATGCTGGTCGCTATACTGCTGTCGATTCGATACTAACATCTAATCAACTCCCAGATCACCACTATACATT
TAAAAGTCATTGGTCAATAACTATACTCGAGTATTGCCTCATCAAAGAAACAATCAAATATTATAGATAC
TCACTCCATCACGTGATAATTTCACTGGTATGGAAAAGTGGAAAATTTTATAAAAAAAAATTTGATGCCT
TTGGCATAGCTGAAACTTCGGCCCAATAGGATTGGAGAATATGTTTTCGCAGCGTTCTTACAATTAAATT
GTGGTGGAAGTTCGAGACTTGCGTAAACTATTTTTAATTTGTCTATAGTACAGATGCCAAGGTTTTAGAG
CTAGAAATAGCAAGTTAAAATAAGGCTAGTCCGTTATCAACTTGAAAAAGTGGCACCGAGTCGGTGCTTT
TTTTCTCGAGTTTTTTTATCGAGTTAAAAGCTGAAGTGGTCAAAGGAACCAATTTAATTATTGTTCGTGA
ATTAGTTGGTGGTATATATTTTGGTGAACGTCAAGAACAAGAAGAAAGTGAAGACAAAAAAACAGCTTGG
GATACAGAAAAGTATACTGTTGACGAAGTTACTCGTATCACTCGTATGGCAGCATTTATGGCTTTGCAGC
ACAATCCACCATTGCCAATATGGTCTTTGGACAAAGCTAATGTTTTGGCATCGTCGAGATTGTGGAGAAA
GACCGTTGATAAAGTGATTTCTGAAGAATTTCCAGCTTTGTCTGTGCAGCATCAATTGATTGATTCGGCT
GCAATGATTTTGATCCAAAACCCAACCAAATTGAACGGTATCATCATTACATCTAACATGTTTGGTGATA
TCATCTCAGATGAGGCATCCGTTATCCCAGGATCTTTGGGTTTATTGCCATCTGCTTCATTGGCTTCATT
GCCAGATACCAACACTGCTTTTGGTCTTTATGAGCCTTGCCATGGGTCTGCTCCAGATTTACCAGCCAAC
AAAGTGAATCCAATTGCTACAATCTTGTCTGCCGCTTCCATGTTGAGATTATCCTTGGATTGTGTTAAGG
AAGCTGAAGCATTGGAAGAAGCTGTCAAACAGGTTTTGGATAGCGGTATCAGAACAGCAGATTTAAGAGG
TACTAGCTCTACTACAGAAGTCGGTGACGCAATAGCCGAAACAGTCACTAAAATTTTAAAACAAAATACA
TAACGGTGTTTAAACCCCAGCGCCTGGCGGGCGCTCACAATTCCACACAACATACGAGCCGGAAGCATAA
AGTGTAAAGCCTGGGGTGCCTAATGAGTGAGCTAACTCACATTAATTGCGTTGCGCTCACTGCCCGCTTT
CCAGTCGGGAAACCTGTCGTGCCAGCTGCATTAATGAATCGGCCAACGCGCGGGGAGAGGCGGTTTGCGT
ATTGGGCGCTCTTCCGCTTCCTCGCTCACTGACTCGCTGCGCTCGGTCGTTCGGCTGCGGCGAGCGGTAT
CAGCTCACTCAAAGGCGGTAATACGGTTATCCACAGAATCAGGGGATAACGCAGGAAAGAACATGTGAGC
AAAAGGCCAGCAAAAGGCCAGGAACCGTAAAAAGGCCGCGTTGCTGGCGTTTTTCCATAGGCTCCGCCCC
CCTGACGAGCATCACAAAAATCGACGCTCAAGTCAGAGGTGGCGAAACCCGACAGGACTATAAAGATACC
AGGCGTTTCCCCCTGGAAGCTCCCTCGTGCGCTCTCCTGTTCCGACCCTGCCGCTTACCGGATACCTGTC
CGCCTTTCTCCCTTCGGGAAGCGTGGCGCTTTCTCATAGCTCACGCTGTAGGTATCTCAGTTCGGTGTAG
GTCGTTCGCTCCAAGCTGGGCTGTGTGCACGAACCCCCCGTTCAGCCCGACCGCTGCGCCTTATCCGGTA
ACTATCGTCTTGAGTCCAACCCGGTAAGACACGACTTATCGCCACTGGCAGCAGCCACTGGTAACAGGAT
TAGCAGAGCGAGGTATGTAGGCGGTGCTACAGAGTTCTTGAAGTGGTGGCCTAACTACGGCTACACTAGA
AGAACAGTATTTGGTATCTGCGCTCTGCTGAAGCCAGTTACCTTCGGAAAAAGAGTTGGTAGCTCTTGAT
CCGGCAAACAAACCACCGCTGGTAGCGGTGGTTTTTTTGTTTGCAAGCAGCAGATTACGCGCAGAAAAAA
AGGATCTCAAGAAGATCCTTTGATCTTTTCTACGGGGTCTGACGCTCAGTGGAACGAAAACTCACGTTAA
GGGATTTTGGTCATGAGATTATCAAAAAGGATCTTCACCTAGATCCTTTTAAATTAAAAATGAAGTTTTA
AATCAATCTAAAGTATATATGAGTAAACTTGGTCTGACAGTTACCAATGCTTGATCAGTGAGGCACCTAT
CTCAGCGATCTGTCTATTTCGTTCATCCATAGTTGCCTGACTCCCCGTCGTGTAGATAACTACGATACGG
GAGGGCTTACCATCTGGCCCCAGTGCTGCAATGATACCGCGAGACCCACGCTCACCGGCTCCAGATTTAT
CAGCAATAAACCAGCCAGCCGGAAGGGCCGAGCGCAGAAGTGGTCCTGCAACTTTATCCGCCTCCATCCA
GTCTATTAATTGTTGCCGGGAAGCTAGAGTAAGTAGTTCGCCAGTTAATAGTTTGCGCAACGTTGTTGCC
ATTGCTACAGGCATCGTGGTGTCACGCTCGTCGTTTGGTATGGCTTCATTCAGCTCCGGTTCCCAACGAT
CAAGGCGAGTTACATGATCCCCCATGTTGTGCAAAAAAGCGGTTAGCTCCTTCGGTCCTCCGATCGTTGT
CAGAAGTAAGTTGGCCGCAGTGTTATCACTCATGGTTATGGCAGCACTGCATAATTCTCTTACTGTCATG
CCATCCGTAAGATGCTTTTCTGTGACTGGTGAGTACTCAACCAAGTCATTCTGAGAATAGTGTATGCGGC
GACCGAGTTGCTCTTGCCCGGCGTCAATACGGGATAATACCGCGCCACATAGCAGAACTTTAAAAGTGCT
CATCATTGGAAAACGTTCTTCGGGGCGAAAACTCTCAAGGATCTTACCGCTGTTGAGATCCAGTTCGATG
TAACCCACTCGTGCACCCAACTGATCTTCAGCATCTTTTACTTTCACCAGCGTTTCTGGGTGAGCAAAAA
CAGGAAGGCAAAATGCCGCAAAAAAGGGAATAAGGGCGACACGGAAATGTTGAATACTCATACTCTTCCT
TTTTCAATATTATTGAAGCATTTATCAGGGTTATTGTCTCATGAGCGGATACATATTTGAATGTATTTAG
AAAAATAAACAAATAGGGGTTC
Features (pLannotate 1.2.2; 10 found; start..end, strand, type, name):
    122..643     +  CDS            sta (fragment): STA_STRLA - Experimental evidence at protein level: Swiss-Prot protein existence level 1. Involved in resistance to streptothricin, a broad-spectrum antibiotic produced by streptomycetes. Detoxifies streptothricin via acetylation of the beta amino group of the first beta-lysyl moiety of streptothricin. From Streptomyces lavendulae.
    661..858     +  terminator     TEF terminator: Ashbya gossypii TEF terminator
   1182..1257    +  misc_RNA       gRNA scaffold: guide RNA scaffold for the Streptococcus pyogenes CRISPR/Cas9 system
   1284..2018    +  CDS            LEU2 (fragment): LEU3_YEAST - Experimental evidence at protein level: Swiss-Prot protein existence level 1. Catalyzes the oxidation of 3-carboxy-2-hydroxy-4- methylpentanoate (3-isopropylmalate) to 3-carboxy-4-methyl-2- oxopentanoate. The product decarboxylates to 4-methyl-2 oxopentanoate. From Saccharomyces cerevisiae (strain ATCC 204508 / S288c) (Baker's yeast).
   2078..2108    -  promoter       lac promoter: promoter for the E. coli lac operon
   2123..2144    -  protein_bind   CAP binding site: CAP binding activates transcription in the presence of cAMP. E. coli catabolite activator protein
   2157..2249    -  CDS            lacI (fragment): lac repressor; lacI; The lac repressor binds to the lac operator to inhibit transcription in E. coli. This inhibition can be relieved by adding lactose or isopropyl-β-D-thiogalactopyranoside (IPTG).
   2432..3020    -  rep_origin     ori: high-copy-number ColE1/pMB1/pBR322/pUC origin of replication
   3191..4051    -  CDS            AmpR: β-lactamase; bla; confers resistance to ampicillin, carbenicillin, and related antibiotics
   4052..4       -  promoter       AmpR promoter (across the origin): bla
