[The description below was written by a language model from this plasmid's Addgene catalogue record and pLannotate feature annotations shown in this document.]
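Description:
pADH118-2 is a 4.15 kb pUC19-based CRISPR plasmid that supplies the guide RNA half of the two-part LEUpOUT genome editing system for Candida albicans, and it is meant to be used together with the companion CAS9 expression construct pADH137. In E. coli it is maintained at high copy through the ColE1/pUC origin and selected with ampicillin via the β-lactamase gene and its promoter. Remnants of the pUC19 lac region (lac promoter, CAP binding site and a short lacI fragment) are also annotated in the backbone.

The insert is a linear arrangement of parts described in the record as "NAT 2 of 2, pSNR52, ADE2 gRNA, gRNA conserved, C. albicans LEU2 2 of 2". The feature table shows a partial streptothricin acetyltransferase coding sequence, the nourseothricin (NAT) resistance gene, followed by the Ashbya gossypii TEF terminator. After this come the SNR52 promoter region (named in the catalogue entry but not annotated), a 20-nt guide targeting ADE2, and the Streptococcus pyogenes Cas9 gRNA scaffold. The insert ends with a LEU2 fragment, which the annotation tool matched to the S. cerevisiae homologue although the record specifies C. albicans LEU2.

Because the NAT marker and LEU2 sequence are each only the second of two parts, this plasmid alone does not carry an intact marker. The "2 of 2" labelling implies that the complementary portions are provided by the partner construct, so that a functional NAT marker arises only when both pieces are combined, though the record does not detail the mechanism. The associated publication title describes the system as recyclable. This plasmid serves as the system's ADE2-targeting guide construct.
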