Addgene plasmid #90984: pADH118-2
Purpose: NAT-marked C. albicans ADE2-specific gRNA expression construct; part 2 of 2 of C.alb LEUpOUT CRISPR system. Use with pADH137 CAS9 expression construct.
Depositing lab: Aaron Hernday. Depositing organization: University of California, Merced. Publication: An Efficient, Rapid, and Recyclable System for CRISPR-Mediated Genome Editing in Candida albicans. Nguyen N, Quail MMF, Hernday AD. mSphere. 2017 Apr 26;2(2):e00149-17. doi: 10.1128/mSphereDirect.00149-17. eCollection 2017 Mar-Apr. PubMed 28497115.
Backbone
  Vector backbone: pUC19
  Backbone size w/o insert (bp): 2242
  Total vector size (bp): 4152
  Vector type: CRISPR
  Selectable markers: Nourseothricin (NAT)
Growth in bacteria
  Bacterial resistance: Ampicillin, 100 μg/mL
  Growth temperature: 37°C
  Growth strain: DH5alpha
  Copy number: High Copy
Gene/Insert
  Gene/Insert name: NAT 2 of 2, pSNR52, ADE2 gRNA, gRNA conserved, C. albicans LEU2 2 of 2
  gRNA/shRNA sequence: TCTATAGTACAGATGCCAAG
Terms and licenses: Academic/Nonprofit Terms; Industry Terms: Not Available to Industry
How to cite: pADH118-2 was a gift from Aaron Hernday (Addgene plasmid # 90984 ; http://n2t.net/addgene:90984 ; RRID:Addgene_90984)
